Addgene plasmid #43825: Active Wnt16-V5
Depositing lab: Xi He. Depositing organization: Boston Children's Hospital. Publication: Disulfide Bond Requirements for Active Wnt Ligands. MacDonald BT, Hien A, Zhang X, Iranloye O, Virshup DM, Waterman ML, He X. J Biol Chem. 2014 May 19. pii: jbc.M114.575027. 10.1074/jbc.M114.575027 PubMed 24841207.
Backbone
  Vector backbone: pcDNA3.2/V5-DEST
  Backbone manufacturer: Invitrogen
  Backbone size w/o insert (bp): 7711
  Vector type: Mammalian Expression
  Selectable markers: Neomycin (select with G418)
Growth in bacteria
  Bacterial resistance: Ampicillin, 100 μg/mL
  Growth temperature: 37°C
  Growth strain: DH5alpha
  Copy number: High Copy
Gene/Insert
  Gene/Insert name: Wnt16
  Species: H. sapiens (human)
  Entrez Gene: WNT16
  Promoter: CMV
  Tag / fusion protein: V5 (C terminal on insert)
  Cloning method: Gateway Cloning
  Sequencing primers: 5′ CMV-F; 3′ TK-pA-R
Terms and licenses: Academic/Nonprofit Terms; Industry Terms: Not Available to Industry
How to cite: Active Wnt16-V5 was a gift from Xi He (Addgene plasmid # 43825 ; http://n2t.net/addgene:43825 ; RRID:Addgene_43825)
