[The description below was written by a language model from this plasmid's Addgene catalogue record and pLannotate feature annotations shown in this document.]
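Description:
Active Wnt16-V5 is a mammalian expression plasmid carrying the human WNT16 coding sequence, built by Gateway recombination into the pcDNA3.2/V5-DEST destination vector. It is maintained in E. coli as a high-copy plasmid through a ColE1/pUC-type origin and selected with ampicillin via the β-lactamase gene. An f1 origin is also present. For mammalian cells, an SV40 early promoter drives a neomycin phosphotransferase gene followed by an SV40 polyadenylation signal, allowing G418 selection of stable transfectants. The deposited sequence is 6,567 nt, shorter than the listed empty backbone. This is expected, because the Gateway reaction swaps the destination cassette for the smaller insert.

The expression unit consists of the CMV immediate-early enhancer and promoter, a T7 promoter that could support in vitro transcription, and an attB1 recombination scar, followed by the WNT16 open reading frame. A V5 epitope tag lies just downstream of the coding sequence, giving the C-terminal fusion the catalogue describes, and the herpes simplex virus thymidine kinase polyadenylation signal terminates the transcript. The annotation also reports several short fragments (a truncated HIV-1 LTR, bGH poly(A), ble, lacI and bom). These appear to be partial sequence matches or backbone remnants rather than functional parts.

WNT16 encodes a secreted ligand for Frizzled-family receptors. The plasmid name and the associated publication on disulfide bond requirements for active Wnt ligands suggest the tagged protein is intended to retain signalling activity, although the record gives no activity data. Likely uses include transient or stable expression of WNT16 in cultured mammalian cells, with the V5 tag allowing antibody detection or immunoprecipitation in Wnt signalling studies.
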