Features (pLannotate 1.2.2; 22 found; start..end, strand, type, name):
     36..80      -  misc_feature   bom (fragment): basis of mobility region from pBR322
    235..614     +  enhancer       CMV enhancer: human cytomegalovirus immediate early enhancer
    615..818     +  promoter       CMV promoter: human cytomegalovirus (CMV) immediate early promoter
    814..847     +  LTR            5' LTR (truncated) (fragment): truncated 5' long terminal repeat (LTR) from HIV-1
    863..881     +  promoter       T7 promoter: promoter for bacteriophage T7 RNA polymerase
    911..935     +  protein_bind   attB1: mutant version of attB; recombination site for the Gateway® BP reaction BP Clonase™
    956..2050    +  CDS            WNT16: WNT16_HUMAN - Experimental evidence at transcript level: Swiss-Prot protein existence level 2. Ligand for members of the frizzled family of seven transmembrane receptors. Probable developmental protein. May be a signaling molecule which affects the development of discrete regions of tissues. Is likely to signal over only few cell diameters (By similarity). From Homo sapiens (Human).
   2057..2098    +  CDS            V5 tag: epitope tag from simian virus 5
   2182..2230    +  polyA_signal   HSV TK poly(A) signal: herpes simplex virus thymidine kinase polyadenylation signal (Cole and Stacy, 1985)
   2321..2337    -  polyA_signal   bGH poly(A) signal (fragment): bovine growth hormone polyadenylation signal
   2432..2860    +  rep_origin     f1 ori (sequence partly withheld): f1 bacteriophage origin of replication; arrow indicates direction of (+) strand synthesis
   2874..3203    +  promoter       SV40 promoter: SV40 enhancer and early promoter
   3270..4061    +  CDS            neo: KKA2_KLEPN - Also known as kan, nptII. Experimental evidence at protein level: Swiss-Prot protein existence level 1. Resistance to kanamycin, neomycin, paromomycin, ribostamycin, butirosin and gentamicin B. From Klebsiella pneumoniae.
   4087..4245    +  CDS            ble (fragment): BLE_KLEPN - Experimental evidence at protein level: Swiss-Prot protein existence level 1. Binding protein with a strong affinity to the bleomycin family of antibiotics. Binds to CL990; an antimitotic-antibiotic compound. From Klebsiella pneumoniae.
   4240..4361    +  polyA_signal   SV40 poly(A) signal: SV40 polyadenylation signal
   4434..4450    -  protein_bind   lac operator: The lac repressor binds to the lac operator to inhibit transcription in E. coli. This inhibition can be relieved by adding lactose or isopropyl-β-D-thiogalactopyranoside (IPTG). lac repressor encoded by lacI
   4458..4488    -  promoter       lac promoter: promoter for the E. coli lac operon
   4503..4524    -  protein_bind   CAP binding site: CAP binding activates transcription in the presence of cAMP. E. coli catabolite activator protein
   4537..4629    -  CDS            lacI (fragment): lac repressor; lacI; The lac repressor binds to the lac operator to inhibit transcription in E. coli. This inhibition can be relieved by adding lactose or isopropyl-β-D-thiogalactopyranoside (IPTG).
   4812..5400    -  rep_origin     ori: high-copy-number ColE1/pMB1/pBR322/pUC origin of replication
   5571..6431    -  CDS            AmpR: β-lactamase; bla; confers resistance to ampicillin, carbenicillin, and related antibiotics
   6432..6536    -  promoter       AmpR promoter: bla
>Addgene plasmid #43825 | Active Wnt16-V5 | depositor full sequence | sequence record 59156 | Active Wnt16-V5 sequence 6567 bps
GACGGATCGGGAGATCTCCCGATCCCCTATGGTCGACTCTCAGTACAATCTGCTCTGATGCCGCATAGTT
AAGCCAGTATCTGCTCCCTGCTTGTGTGTTGGAGGTCGCTGAGTAGTGCGCGAGCAAAATTTAAGCTACA
ACAAGGCAAGGCTTGACCGACAATTGCATGAAGAATCTGCTTAGGGTTAGGCGTTTTGCGCTGCTTCGCG
ATGTACGGGCCAGATATACGCGTTGACATTGATTATTGACTAGTTATTAATAGTAATCAATTACGGGGTC
ATTAGTTCATAGCCCATATATGGAGTTCCGCGTTACATAACTTACGGTAAATGGCCCGCCTGGCTGACCG
CCCAACGACCCCCGCCCATTGACGTCAATAATGACGTATGTTCCCATAGTAACGCCAATAGGGACTTTCC
ATTGACGTCAATGGGTGGACTATTTACGGTAAACTGCCCACTTGGCAGTACATCAAGTGTATCATATGCC
AAGTACGCCCCCTATTGACGTCAATGACGGTAAATGGCCCGCCTGGCATTATGCCCAGTACATGACCTTA
TGGGACTTTCCTACTTGGCAGTACATCTACGTATTAGTCATCGCTATTACCATGGTGATGCGGTTTTGGC
AGTACATCAATGGGCGTGGATAGCGGTTTGACTCACGGGGATTTCCAAGTCTCCACCCCATTGACGTCAA
TGGGAGTTTGTTTTGGCACCAAAATCAACGGGACTTTCCAAAATGTCGTAACAACTCCGCCCCATTGACG
CAAATGGGCGGTAGGCGTGTACGGTGGGAGGTCTATATAAGCAGAGCTCTCTGGCTAACTAGAGAACCCA
CTGCTTACTGGCTTATCGAAATTAATACGACTCACTATAGGGAGACCCAAGCTGGCTAGTTAAGCTATCA
ACAAGTTTGTACAAAAAAGCAGGCTCCGCGGCCGCCCCCTTCACCATGGACAGGGCGGCGCTCCTGGGAC
TGGCCCGCTTGTGCGCGCTGTGGGCAGCCCTGCTCGTGCTGTTCCCCTACGGAGCCCAAGGAAACTGGAT
GTGGTTGGGCATTGCCTCCTTCGGGGTTCCAGAGAAGCTGGGCTGCGCCAATTTGCCGCTGAACAGCCGC
CAGAAGGAGCTGTGCAAGAGGAAACCGTACCTGCTGCCGAGCATCCGAGAGGGCGCCCGGCTGGGCATTC
AGGAGTGCGGGAGCCAGTTCAGACACGAGAGATGGAACTGCATGATCACCGCCGCCGCCACTACCGCCCC
GATGGGCGCCAGCCCCCTCTTTGGCTACGAGCTGAGCAGCGGCACCAAAGAGACAGCATTTATTTATGCT
GTGATGGCTGCAGGCCTGGTGCATTCTGTGACCAGGTCATGCAGTGCAGGCAACATGACAGAGTGTTCCT
GTGACACCACCTTGCAGAACGGCGGCTCAGCAAGTGAAGGCTGGCACTGGGGGGGCTGCTCCGATGATGT
CCAGTATGGCATGTGGTTCAGCAGAAAGTTCCTAGATTTCCCCATCGGAAACACCACGGGCAAAGAAAAC
AAAGTACTATTAGCAATGAACCTACATAACAATGAAGCTGGAAGGCAGGCTGTCGCCAAGTTGATGTCAG
TAGACTGCCGCTGCCACGGAGTTTCCGGCTCCTGTGCTGTGAAAACATGCTGGAAAACCATGTCTTCTTT
TGAAAAGATTGGCCATTTGTTGAAGGATAAATATGAAAACAGTATCCAGATATCAGACAAAACAAAGAGG
AAAATGCGCAGGAGAGAAAAAGATCAGAGGAAAATACCAATCCATAAGGATGATCTGCTCTATGTTAATA
AGTCTCCCAACTACTGTGTAGAAGATAAGAAACTGGGAATCCCAGGGACACAAGGCAGAGAATGCAACCG
TACATCAGAGGGTGCAGATGGCTGCAACCTCCTCTGCTGTGGCCGAGGTTACAACACCCATGTGGTCAGG
CACGTGGAGAGGTGTGAGTGTAAGTTCATCTGGTGCTGCTATGTCCGTTGCAGGAGGTGTGAAAGCATGA
CTGATGTCCACACTTGCAAGGGCGGAGGTAAGCCTATCCCTAACCCTCTCCTCGGTCTCGATTCTACGCG
TACCGGTTAGTAATGAGTTTAAACGGGGGAGGCTAACTGAAACACGGAAGGAGACAATACCGGAAGGAAC
CCGCGCTATGACGGCAATAAAAAGACAGAATAAAACGCACGGGTGTTGGGTCGTTTGTTCATAAACGCGG
GGTTCGGTCCCAGGGCTGGCACTCTGTCGATACCCCACCGAGACCCCATTGGGGCCAATACGCCCGCGTT
TCTTCCTTTTCCCCACCCCACCCCCCAAGTTCGGGTGAAGGCCCAGGGCTCGCAGCCAACGTCGGGGCGG
CAGGCCCTGCCATAGCAGATCTGCGCAGCTGGGGCTCTAGGGGGTATCCCC
[124 nt withheld, positions 2432-2555]
C
[32 nt withheld, positions 2557-2588]
CA
[57 nt withheld, positions 2591-2647]
A
[49 nt withheld, positions 2649-2697]
CCTTTGACGTTGGAGTCCACGTTCTTT
[37 nt withheld, positions 2725-2761]
ACCCTATCTCGGTCTATTCTTTTGATTTATAAGGGATTTTGGGGATTTCGGCCTATTGGTTAAAAAATGA
GCTGATTTAACAAAAATTTAACGCGAATTAATTCTGTGGAATGTGTGTCAGTTAGGGTGTGGAAAGTCCC
CAGGCTCCCCAGCAGGCAGAAGTATGCAAAGCATGCATCTCAATTAGTCAGCAACCAGGTGTGGAAAGTC
CCCAGGCTCCCCAGCAGGCAGAAGTATGCAAAGCATGCATCTCAATTAGTCAGCAACCATAGTCCCGCCC
CTAACTCCGCCCATCCCGCCCCTAACTCCGCCCAGTTCCGCCCATTCTCCGCCCCATGGCTGACTAATTT
TTTTTATTTATGCAGAGGCCGAGGCCGCCTCTGCCTCTGAGCTATTCCAGAAGTAGTGAGGAGGCTTTTT
TGGAGGCCTAGGCTTTTGCAAAAAGCTCCCGGGAGCTTGTATATCCATTTTCGGATCTGATCAAGAGACA
GGATGAGGATCGTTTCGCATGATTGAACAAGATGGATTGCACGCAGGTTCTCCGGCCGCTTGGGTGGAGA
GGCTATTCGGCTATGACTGGGCACAACAGACAATCGGCTGCTCTGATGCCGCCGTGTTCCGGCTGTCAGC
GCAGGGGCGCCCGGTTCTTTTTGTCAAGACCGACCTGTCCGGTGCCCTGAATGAACTGCAGGACGAGGCA
GCGCGGCTATCGTGGCTGGCCACGACGGGCGTTCCTTGCGCAGCTGTGCTCGACGTTGTCACTGAAGCGG
GAAGGGACTGGCTGCTATTGGGCGAAGTGCCGGGGCAGGATCTCCTGTCATCTCACCTTGCTCCTGCCGA
GAAAGTATCCATCATGGCTGATGCAATGCGGCGGCTGCATACGCTTGATCCGGCTACCTGCCCATTCGAC
CACCAAGCGAAACATCGCATCGAGCGAGCACGTACTCGGATGGAAGCCGGTCTTGTCGATCAGGATGATC
TGGACGAAGAGCATCAGGGGCTCGCGCCAGCCGAACTGTTCGCCAGGCTCAAGGCGCGCATGCCCGACGG
CGAGGATCTCGTCGTGACCCATGGCGATGCCTGCTTGCCGAATATCATGGTGGAAAATGGCCGCTTTTCT
GGATTCATCGACTGTGGCCGGCTGGGTGTGGCGGACCGCTATCAGGACATAGCGTTGGCTACCCGTGATA
TTGCTGAAGAGCTTGGCGGCGAATGGGCTGACCGCTTCCTCGTGCTTTACGGTATCGCCGCTCCCGATTC
GCAGCGCATCGCCTTCTATCGCCTTCTTGACGAGTTCTTCTGAGCGGGACTCTGGGGTTCGCGAAATGAC
CGACCAAGCGACGCCCAACCTGCCATCACGAGATTTCGATTCCACCGCCGCCTTCTATGAAAGGTTGGGC
TTCGGAATCGTTTTCCGGGACGCCGGCTGGATGATCCTCCAGCGCGGGGATCTCATGCTGGAGTTCTTCG
CCCACCCCAACTTGTTTATTGCAGCTTATAATGGTTACAAATAAAGCAATAGCATCACAAATTTCACAAA
TAAAGCATTTTTTTCACTGCATTCTAGTTGTGGTTTGTCCAAACTCATCAATGTATCTTATCATGTCTGT
ATACCGTCGACCTCTAGCTAGAGCTTGGCGTAATCATGGTCATAGCTGTTTCCTGTGTGAAATTGTTATC
CGCTCACAATTCCACACAACATACGAGCCGGAAGCATAAAGTGTAAAGCCTGGGGTGCCTAATGAGTGAG
CTAACTCACATTAATTGCGTTGCGCTCACTGCCCGCTTTCCAGTCGGGAAACCTGTCGTGCCAGCTGCAT
TAATGAATCGGCCAACGCGCGGGGAGAGGCGGTTTGCGTATTGGGCGCTCTTCCGCTTCCTCGCTCACTG
ACTCGCTGCGCTCGGTCGTTCGGCTGCGGCGAGCGGTATCAGCTCACTCAAAGGCGGTAATACGGTTATC
CACAGAATCAGGGGATAACGCAGGAAAGAACATGTGAGCAAAAGGCCAGCAAAAGGCCAGGAACCGTAAA
AAGGCCGCGTTGCTGGCGTTTTTCCATAGGCTCCGCCCCCCTGACGAGCATCACAAAAATCGACGCTCAA
GTCAGAGGTGGCGAAACCCGACAGGACTATAAAGATACCAGGCGTTTCCCCCTGGAAGCTCCCTCGTGCG
CTCTCCTGTTCCGACCCTGCCGCTTACCGGATACCTGTCCGCCTTTCTCCCTTCGGGAAGCGTGGCGCTT
TCTCAATGCTCACGCTGTAGGTATCTCAGTTCGGTGTAGGTCGTTCGCTCCAAGCTGGGCTGTGTGCACG
AACCCCCCGTTCAGCCCGACCGCTGCGCCTTATCCGGTAACTATCGTCTTGAGTCCAACCCGGTAAGACA
CGACTTATCGCCACTGGCAGCAGCCACTGGTAACAGGATTAGCAGAGCGAGGTATGTAGGCGGTGCTACA
GAGTTCTTGAAGTGGTGGCCTAACTACGGCTACACTAGAAGGACAGTATTTGGTATCTGCGCTCTGCTGA
AGCCAGTTACCTTCGGAAAAAGAGTTGGTAGCTCTTGATCCGGCAAACAAACCACCGCTGGTAGCGGTGG
TTTTTTTGTTTGCAAGCAGCAGATTACGCGCAGAAAAAAAGGATCTCAAGAAGATCCTTTGATCTTTTCT
ACGGGGTCTGACGCTCAGTGGAACGAAAACTCACGTTAAGGGATTTTGGTCATGAGATTATCAAAAAGGA
TCTTCACCTAGATCCTTTTAAATTAAAAATGAAGTTTTAAATCAATCTAAAGTATATATGAGTAAACTTG
GTCTGACAGTTACCAATGCTTAATCAGTGAGGCACCTATCTCAGCGATCTGTCTATTTCGTTCATCCATA
GTTGCCTGACTCCCCGTCGTGTAGATAACTACGATACGGGAGGGCTTACCATCTGGCCCCAGTGCTGCAA
TGATACCGCGAGACCCACGCTCACCGGCTCCAGATTTATCAGCAATAAACCAGCCAGCCGGAAGGGCCGA
GCGCAGAAGTGGTCCTGCAACTTTATCCGCCTCCATCCAGTCTATTAATTGTTGCCGGGAAGCTAGAGTA
AGTAGTTCGCCAGTTAATAGTTTGCGCAACGTTGTTGCCATTGCTACAGGCATCGTGGTGTCACGCTCGT
CGTTTGGTATGGCTTCATTCAGCTCCGGTTCCCAACGATCAAGGCGAGTTACATGATCCCCCATGTTGTG
CAAAAAAGCGGTTAGCTCCTTCGGTCCTCCGATCGTTGTCAGAAGTAAGTTGGCCGCAGTGTTATCACTC
ATGGTTATGGCAGCACTGCATAATTCTCTTACTGTCATGCCATCCGTAAGATGCTTTTCTGTGACTGGTG
AGTACTCAACCAAGTCATTCTGAGAATAGTGTATGCGGCGACCGAGTTGCTCTTGCCCGGCGTCAATACG
GGATAATACCGCGCCACATAGCAGAACTTTAAAAGTGCTCATCATTGGAAAACGTTCTTCGGGGCGAAAA
CTCTCAAGGATCTTACCGCTGTTGAGATCCAGTTCGATGTAACCCACTCGTGCACCCAACTGATCTTCAG
CATCTTTTACTTTCACCAGCGTTTCTGGGTGAGCAAAAACAGGAAGGCAAAATGCCGCAAAAAAGGGAAT
AAGGGCGACACGGAAATGTTGAATACTCATACTCTTCCTTTTTCAATATTATTGAAGCATTTATCAGGGT
TATTGTCTCATGAGCGGATACATATTTGAATGTATTTAGAAAAATAAACAAATAGGGGTTCCGCGCACAT
TTCCCCGAAAAGTGCCACCTGACGTC
