>Addgene plasmid #43825 | Active Wnt16-V5 | addgene partial sequence | sequence record 59704 | TK-pA-R 5'-ttgtctccttccgtgtttca-3'
ATTACTAACCGGTACGCGTAGAATCGAGACCGAGGAGAGGGTTAGGGATAGGCTTACCTCCGCCCTTGCA
AGTGTGGACATCAGTCATGCTTTCACACCTCCTGCAACGGACATAGCAGCACCAGATGAACTTACACTCA
CACCTCTCCACGTGCCTGACCACATGGGTGTTGTAACCTCGGCCACAGCAGAGGAGGTTGCAGCCATCTG
CACCCTCTGATGTACGGTTGCATTCTCTGCCTTGTGTCCCTGGGATTCCCAGTTTCTTATCTTCTACACA
GTAGTTGGGAGACTTATTAACATAGAGCAGATCATCCTTATGGATTGGTATTTTCCTCTGATCTTTTTCT
CTCCTGCGCATTTTCCTCTTTGTTTTGTCTGATATCTGGATACTGTTTTCATATTTATCCTTCAACAAAT
GGCCAATCTTTTCAAAAGAAGACATGGTTTTCCAGCATGTTTTCACAGCACAGGAGCCGGAAACTCCGTG
GCAGCGGCAGTCTACTGACATCAACTTGGCGACAGCCTGCCTTCCAGCTTCATTGTTATGTAGGTTCATT
GCTAATAGTACTTTGTTTTCTTTGCCCGTGGTGTTTCCGATGGGGAAATCTAGGAACTTTCTGCTGAACC
ACATGCCATACTGGACATCATCGGAGCAGCCCCCCCAGTGCCAGCCTTCACTTGCTGAGCCGCCGTTCTG
CAAGGTGGTGTCACAGGAACACTCTGTCATGTTGCCTGCACTGCATGACCTGGTCACAGAATGCACCAGG
CCTGCAGCCATCACAGCATAAATAAATGCTGTCTCTTTGGTGCCGCTGCTCAGCTCGTAGCCAAAGAGGG
GGCTGGCGCCCATCGGGGCGGTAGTGGCGGCGGCGGTGATCATGCAGTTCCCAT
